>Addgene plasmid #238853 | STK17A-NanoLuc Fusion Vector | addgene full sequence | sequence record 479803 | Addgene NGS Result
TCAATATTGGCCATTAGCCATATTATTCATTGGTTATATAGCATAAATCAATATTGGCTATTGGCCATTG
CATACGTTGTATCTATATCATAATATGTACATTTATATTGGCTCATGTCCAATATGACCGCCATGTTGGC
ATTGATTATTGACTAGTTATTAATAGTAATCAATTACGGGGTCATTAGTTCATAGCCCATATATGGAGTT
CCGCGTTACATAACTTACGGTAAATGGCCCGCCTGGCTGACCGCCCAACGACCCCCGCCCATTGACGTCA
ATAATGACGTATGTTCCCATAGTAACGCCAATAGGGACTTTCCATTGACGTCAATGGGTGGAGTATTTAC
GGTAAACTGCCCACTTGGCAGTACATCAAGTGTATCATATGCCAAGTCCGCCCCCTATTGACGTCAATGA
CGGTAAATGGCCCGCCTGGCATTATGCCCAGTACATGACCTTACGGGACTTTCCTACTTGGCAGTACATC
TACGTATTAGTCATCGCTATTACCATGGTGATGCGGTTTTGGCAGTACACCAATGGGCGTGGATAGCGGT
TTGACTCACGGGGATTTCCAAGTCTCCACCCCATTGACGTCAATGGGAGTTTGTTTTGGCACCAAAATCA
ACGGGACTTTCCAAAATGTCGTAATAACCCCGCCCCGTTGACGCAAATGGGCGGTAGGCGTGTACGGTGG
GAGGTCTATATAAGCAGAGCTGGTTTAGTGAACCGTCAGATCACTAGAAGCTTTATTGCGGTAGTTTATC
ACAGTTAAATTGCTAACGCAGTCAGTGCTTCTGACACAACAGTCTCGAACTTAAGCTGCAGAAGTTGGTC
GTGAGGCACTGGGCAGGTAAGTATCAAGGTTACAAGACAGGTTTAAGGAGACCAATAGAAACTGGGCTTG
TCGAGACAGAGAAGACTCTTGCGTTTCTGATAGGCACCTATTGGTCTTACTGACATCCACTTTGCCTTTC
TCTCCACAGGTGTCCACTCCCAGTTCAATTACAGCTCTTAAGGCTAGAGTATTAATACGACTCACTATAG
GGCTAGCGATCGCCATGATCCCTTTGGAGAAGCCAGGCAGCGGCGGCTCCTCCCCAGGCGCCACCTCAGG
CTCGGGCCGGGCAGGCCGGGGTCTGAGCGGGCCGTGCCGGCCGCCGCCGCCGCCCCAGGCCCGCGGGCTG
TTGACAGAGATACGCGCCGTGGTGCGCACCGAGCCCTTCCAGGACGGCTACAGCCTGTGCCCGGGCCGGG
AGCTGGGCAGGGGGAAATTTGCAGTGGTGAGAAAATGTATAAAGAAAGATTCTGGGAAAGAATTTGCTGC
AAAGTTCATGAGAAAAAGAAGAAAAGGCCAAGATTGTCGGATGGAAATAATTCATGAGATTGCTGTACTT
GAACTAGCACAAGACAATCCTTGGGTCATTAATTTACATGAAGTTTATGAGACTGCATCAGAAATGATCT
TAGTTCTGGAATATGCTGCTGGGGGTGAAATCTTTGACCAGTGTGTTGCAGACAGAGAAGAAGCCTTTAA
AGAAAAAGATGTTCAAAGACTTATGCGACAGATTTTAGAAGGTGTTCACTTTTTACACACTCGTGATGTA
GTTCATCTTGATTTGAAGCCTCAGAATATTCTGTTGACAAGTGAATCTCCATTGGGTGACATTAAGATTG
TTGATTTTGGCCTTTCAAGAATATTGAAGAACAGTGAAGAGCTCCGAGAAATTATGGGTACCCCTGAATA
TGTGGCTCCTGAAATTCTTAGTTATGATCCTATAAGCATGGCAACAGATATGTGGAGCATTGGAGTGTTA
ACATATGTCATGCTTACAGGAATATCACCTTTCTTAGGCAATGATAAACAAGAAACATTCTTAAACATCT
CACAGATGAATTTAAGTTATTCTGAGGAAGAATTTGATGTTTTGTCTGAGTCGGCTGTTGATTTCATCAG
GACACTTTTAGTTAAGAAACCTGAAGATCGAGCCACTGCTGAAGAATGTCTAAAGCACCCCTGGTTGACA
CAGAGCAGTATTCAAGAGCCTTCTTTCAGGATGGAAAAGGCACTAGAAGAAGCAAATGCCCTCCAAGAAG
GTCATTCTGTGCCTGAAATTAATTCGGATACCGACAAATCAGAAACCGAGGAATCCATTGTAACCGAAGA
GTTAATTGTAGTTACTTCATATACTCTAGGACAATGCAGACAGTCTGAAAAAGAGAAAATGGAGCAAAAG
GCCATTTCCAAACGATTTAAATTTGAGGAACCTTTGCTACAAGAAATTCCAGGAGAATTTATCTACGTTT
CTCTCGGCTCGAGCGGCGTCTTCACACTCGAAGATTTCGTTGGGGACTGGCGACAGACAGCCGGCTACAA
CCTGGACCAAGTCCTTGAACAGGGAGGTGTGTCCAGTTTGTTTCAGAATCTCGGGGTGTCCGTAACTCCG
ATCCAAAGGATTGTCCTGAGCGGTGAAAATGGGCTGAAGATCGACATCCATGTCATCATCCCGTATGAAG
GTCTGAGCGGCGACCAAATGGGCCAGATCGAAAAAATTTTTAAGGTGGTGTACCCTGTGGATGATCATCA
CTTTAAGGTGATCCTGCACTATGGCACACTGGTAATCGACGGGGTTACGCCGAACATGATCGACTATTTC
GGACGGCCGTATGAAGGCATCGCCGTGTTCGACGGCAAAAAGATCACTGTAACAGGGACCCTGTGGAACG
GCAACAAAATTATCGACGAGCGCCTGATCAACCCCGACGGCTCCCTGCTGTTCCGAGTAACCATCAACGG
AGTGACCGGCTGGCGGCTGTGCGAACGCATTCTGGCGTAAGGCCGCGACTCTAGAGTCGACCTGCAGGCA
TGCAAGCTGATCCGGCTGCTAACAAAGCCCGAAAGGAAGCTGAGTTGGCTGCTGCCACCGCTGAGCAATA
ACTAGCATAACCCCTTGGGGCGGCCGCTTCGAGCAGACATGATAAGATACATTGATGAGTTTGGACAAAC
CACAACTAGAATGCAGTGAAAAAAATGCTTTATTTGTGAAATTTGTGATGCTATTGCTTTATTTGTAACC
ATTATAAGCTGCAATAAACAAGTTAACAACAACAATTGCATTCATTTTATGTTTCAGGTTCAGGGGGAGA
TGTGGGAGGTTTTTTTAAGCAAGTAAAACCTCTACAAATGTGGTAAAATCGAATTTTAACAAAATATTAA
CGCTTACAATTTCCTGATGCGGTATTTTCTCCTTACGCATCTGTGCGGTATTTCACACCGCATACGCGGA
TCTGCGCAGCACCATGGCCTGAAATAACCTCTGAAAGAGGAACTTGGTTAGGTACCTTCTGAGGCGGAAA
GAACCAGCTGTGGAATGTGTGTCAGTTAGGGTGTGGAAAGTCCCCAGGCTCCCCAGCAGGCAGAAGTATG
CAAAGCATGCATCTCAATTAGTCAGCAACCAGGTGTGGAAAGTCCCCAGGCTCCCCAGCAGGCAGAAGTA
TGCAAAGCATGCATCTCAATTAGTCAGCAACCATAGTCCCGCCCCTAACTCCGCCCATCCCGCCCCTAAC
TCCGCCCAGTTCCGCCCATTCTCCGCCCCATGGCTGACTAATTTTTTTTATTTATGCAGAGGCCGAGGCC
GCCTCGGCCTCTGAGCTATTCCAGAAGTAGTGAGGAGGCTTTTTTGGAGGCCTAGGCTTTTGCAAAAAGC
TTAATTAACTGTTGACAATTAATCATCGGCATAGTATATCGGCATAGTATAATACGACAAGGTGAGGAAC
TAAACCCAGGAGGCAGATCATGATTGAACAAGATGGATTGCACGCAGGTTCTCCGGCCGCTTGGGTGGAG
AGGCTATTCGGCTATGACTGGGCACAACAGACAATCGGCTGCTCTGATGCCGCCGTGTTCCGGCTGTCAG
CGCAGGGGCGCCCGGTTCTTTTTGTCAAGACCGACCTGTCCGGTGCCCTGAATGAACTGCAGGACGAGGC
AGCGCGGCTATCGTGGCTGGCCACGACGGGCGTTCCTTGCGCAGCTGTGCTCGACGTTGTCACTGAAGCG
GGAAGGGACTGGCTGCTATTGGGCGAAGTGCCGGGGCAGGATCTCCTGTCATCTCACCTTGCTCCTGCCG
AGAAAGTATCCATCATGGCTGATGCAATGCGGCGGCTGCATACGCTTGATCCGGCTACCTGCCCATTCGA
CCACCAAGCGAAACATCGCATCGAGCGAGCACGTACTCGGATGGAAGCCGGTCTTGTCGATCAGGATGAT
CTGGACGAAGAGCATCAGGGGCTCGCGCCAGCCGAACTGTTCGCCAGGCTCAAGGCGCGCATGCCCGACG
GCGAGGATCTCGTCGTGACCCATGGCGATGCCTGCTTGCCGAATATCATGGTGGAAAATGGCCGCTTTTC
TGGATTCATCGACTGTGGCCGGCTGGGTGTGGCGGACCGCTATCAGGACATAGCGTTGGCTACCCGTGAT
ATTGCTGAAGAGCTTGGCGGCGAATGGGCTGACCGCTTCCTCGTGCTTTACGGTATCGCCGCTCCCGATT
CGCAGCGCATCGCCTTCTATCGCCTTCTTGACGAGTTCTTCTGAGCGGGACTCTGGGGTTCGAAATGACC
GACCAAGCGACGCCCAACCTGCCATCACGATGGCCGCAATAAAATATCTTTATTTTCATTACATCTGTGT
GTTGGTTTTTTGTGTGAATCGATAGCGATAAGGATCCGCTCATGCGATGATAAGCTGTCAAACATGAGAA
TTACAACTTATATCGTATGGGGCTGACTTCAGGTGCTACATTTGAAGAGATAAATTGCACTGAAATCTAG
AAATATTTTATCTGATTAATAAGATGATCTTCTTGAGATCGTTTTGGTCTGCGCGTAATCTCTTGCTCTG
AAAACGAAAAAACCGCCTTGCAGGGCGGTTTTTCGAAGGTTCTCTGAGCTACCAACTCTTTGAACCGAGG
TAACTGGCTTGGAGGAGCGCAGTCACCAAAACTTGTCCTTTCAGTTTAGCCTTAACCGGCGCATGACTTC
AAGACTAACTCCTCTAAATCAATTACCAGTGGCTGCTGCCAGTGGTGCTTTTGCATGTCTTTCCGGGTTG
GACTCAAGACGATAGTTACCGGATAAGGCGCAGCGGTCGGACTGAACGGGGGGTTCGTGCATACAGTCCA
GCTTGGAGCGAACTGCCTACCCGGAACTGAGTGTCAGGCGTGGAATGAGACAAACGCGGCCATAACAGCG
GAATGACACCGGTAAACCGAAAGGCAGGAACAGGAGAGCGCACGAGGGAGCCGCCAGGGGGAAACGCCTG
GTATCTTTATAGTCCTGTCGGGTTTCGCCACCACTGATTTGAGCGTCAGATTTCGTGATGCTTGTCAGGG
GGGCGGAGCCTATGGAAAAACGGCTTTGCCGCGGCCCTCTCACTTCCCTGTTAAGTATCTTCCTGGCATC
TTCCAGGAAATCTCCGCCCCGTTCGTAAGCCATTTCCGCTCGCCGCAGTCGAACGACCGAGCGTAGCGAG
TCAGTGAGCGAGGAAGCGGAATATATCCTGTATCACATATTCTGCTGACGCACCGGTGCAGCCTTTTTTC
TCCTGCCACATGAAGCACTTCACTGACACCCTCATCAGTGCCAACATAGTAAGCCAGTATACACTCCGCT
AGCGCTGATGTCCGGCGGTGCTTTTGCCGTTACGCACCACCCCGTCATGAGATTACGCGTTTTAGCGGTG
CGTACAATTAAGGGATTATGGTAAATCCACTTACTGTCTGCCCTCGTAGCCATCGAGATAAACCGCAGTA
CTCCGGCCACGATGCGTCCGGCGTAGAGGATCGAGATCT
Features (pLannotate 1.2.2; 23 found; start..end, strand, type, name):
    140..517     +  enhancer       CMV enhancer: human cytomegalovirus immediate early enhancer
    519..718     +  promoter       CMV promoter: human cytomegalovirus (CMV) immediate early promoter
    857..989     +  intron         chimeric intron: chimera between introns from human β-globin and immunoglobulin heavy chain genes
   1033..1051    +  promoter       T7 promoter: promoter for bacteriophage T7 RNA polymerase
   1065..2306    +  CDS            STK17A: ST17A_HUMAN - Also known as DRAK1. Experimental evidence at protein level: Swiss-Prot protein existence level 1. Acts as a positive regulator of apoptosis. Also acts as a regulator of cellular reactive oxygen species. From Homo sapiens (Human).
   2328..2840    +  CDS            Nluc: NanoLuc® luciferase human codon-optimized
   2849..2878    +  misc_feature   MCS (fragment): pUC18/19 multiple cloning site
   2885..2934    +  CDS            SET1 (fragment): solubility-enhancement tag derived from T7 phage gene 10B
   2942..2961    +  terminator     T7 terminator (fragment): transcription terminator for bacteriophage T7 RNA polymerase
   2983..3104    -  polyA_signal   SV40 poly(A) signal: SV40 polyadenylation signal
   3127..3195    -  CDS            large T antigen (fragment): large T antigen from SV40 (simian virus 40)
   3200..3232    +  rep_origin     M13 ori (fragment): M13 bacteriophage origin of replication; arrow indicates direction of (+) strand synthesis
   3233..3284    -  misc_feature   bom (fragment): basis of mobility region from pBR322
   3349..3706    +  promoter       SV40 promoter: SV40 enhancer and early promoter
   3721..3768    +  promoter       EM7 promoter: synthetic bacterial promoter&nbsp
   3800..4591    +  CDS            neo: KKA2_KLEPN - Also known as kan, nptII. Experimental evidence at protein level: Swiss-Prot protein existence level 1. Resistance to kanamycin, neomycin, paromomycin, ribostamycin, butirosin and gentamicin B. From Klebsiella pneumoniae.
   4658..4706    +  polyA_signal   poly(A) signal: synthetic polyadenylation signal
   4735..4751    -  promoter       tet promoter (fragment): E. coli promoter for tetracycline efflux protein gene
   4863..5408    +  rep_origin     p15A ori: Plasmids containing the medium-copy-number p15A origin of replication can be propagated in E. coli cells that contain a second plasmid with the ColE1 origin.
   5496..5551    +  rep_origin     RSF ori (fragment): Plasmids containing the RSF 1030 origin of replication can be propagated in E. coli cells that contain additional plasmids with compatible origins.
   5650..5676    -  misc_feature   bom (fragment): basis of mobility region from pBR322
   5670..5717    -  mobile_element IS1 (fragment): prokaryotic transposable element IS1
   5725..5796    +  misc_feature   cer region (fragment): ColE1-derived recombination site that helps to maintain plasmids as monomers
