[The description below was written by a language model from this plasmid's Addgene catalogue record and pLannotate feature annotations shown in this document.]
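Description:
STK17A-NanoLuc Fusion Vector is a 5,849-nt mammalian expression plasmid built on the pFC32K-low Nluc CMV-Hygro Flexi backbone. It produces human STK17A (also known as DRAK1), a serine/threonine kinase annotated as a positive regulator of apoptosis and of cellular reactive oxygen species, fused at its C terminus to NanoLuc luciferase. Transcription is driven by the human cytomegalovirus immediate-early enhancer and promoter, followed by a chimeric β-globin/immunoglobulin heavy chain intron that generally improves transcript processing and expression. A T7 promoter sits just upstream of the open reading frame and could support in vitro transcription with T7 RNA polymerase. The STK17A coding sequence is followed after a short linker by the human codon-optimized Nluc sequence, and an SV40 polyadenylation signal lies downstream of the fusion.

The plasmid is propagated in E. coli through a p15A origin, consistent with its listing as low copy, and is selected with kanamycin. The resistance gene is neo (nptII), placed behind both the SV40 enhancer/early promoter and the bacterial EM7 promoter and followed by a synthetic poly(A) signal. This arrangement allows kanamycin selection in bacteria and should in principle allow G418-type selection in mammalian cells. Although the backbone name includes "Hygro", no hygromycin resistance gene is annotated in the feature table. Several other short annotations (fragments of M13 ori, bom, IS1, RSF ori, the cer region and a solubility tag) are partial matches that probably reflect backbone remnants, not functional elements.

The record states only that the plasmid is for expressing the fusion protein in mammalian cells. Luciferase-tagged kinases of this kind are commonly used as luminescent donors in bioluminescence-based assays such as energy-transfer measurements of ligand binding.
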