Addgene plasmid #238853: STK17A-NanoLuc Fusion Vector
Purpose: Express STK17A-NanoLuc Fusion Protein in Mammalian Cells under a CMV promoter
Depositing lab: Promega Corporation.
Backbone
  Vector backbone: pFC32K-low Nluc CMV-Hygro Flexi(R) Vector
  Vector type: Mammalian Expression
Growth in bacteria
  Bacterial resistance: Kanamycin, 50 μg/mL
  Growth temperature: 37°C
  Growth strain: DH5alpha
  Copy number: Low Copy
Gene/Insert
  Gene/Insert name: STK17A
  Species: H. sapiens (human)
  Entrez Gene: STK17A (a.k.a. DRAK1)
  Promoter: CMV
  Tag / fusion protein: NanoLuc (R) (C terminal on backbone)
  Cloning method: Other
Terms and licenses: Academic/Nonprofit Terms; Industry Terms
How to cite: STK17A-NanoLuc Fusion Vector was a gift from Promega Corporation (Addgene plasmid # 238853 ; http://n2t.net/addgene:238853 ; RRID:Addgene_238853)
